>Addgene plasmid #239975 | P023-mPB-synHEK3-BsaI | addgene full sequence | sequence record 477112 | Addgene NGS Result
TTAACCCTAGAAAGATAATCATATTGTGACGTACGTTAAAGATAATCATGTGTAAAATTGACGCATGTGT
TTTATCGGTCTGTTAATACGACTCACTATAGGATATCGGCTATATCTTGTGGAAAGGACGAAACACCCGA
GACCCTGCCAATGATAGGTCTCAGCATCTCCAGCCCTGGCCTGGGTCAATCCTTGGGGCCCAGACTGAGC
ACGTGATGGCAGAGGAAAGGAAGCCCTGCTTCCTCCAGAGGGCGTCGCAGGACAGCTTTTCCTAGACAGG
GGCACTTGGTAGTATGTGCAGCTCCTGCACCCATGCGTCAATTTTACGCAGACTATCTTTCTAGGGTTAA
TCTAGCTGCATCAGGATCATATCGTCGGGTCTTTTTTCCGGCTCAGTCATCGCCCAAGCTGGCGCTATCT
GGGCATCGGGGAGGAAGAAGCCCGTGCCTTTTCCCGCGAGGTTGAAGCGGCATGGAAAGAGTTTGCCGAG
GATGACTGCTGCTGCATTGACGTTGAGCGAAAACGCACGTTTACCATGATGATTCGGGAAGGTGTGGCCA
TGCACGCCTTTAACGGTGAACTGTTCGTTCAGGCCACCTGGGATACCAGTTCGTCGCGGCTTTTCCGGAC
ACAGTTCCGGATGGTCAGCCCGAAGCGCATCAGCAACCCGAACAATACCGGCGACAGCCGGAACTGCCGT
GCCGGTGTGCAGATTAATGACAGCGGTGCGGCGCTGGGATATTACGTCAGCGAGGACGGGTATCCTGGCT
GGATGCCGCAGAAATGGACATGGATACCCCGTGAGTTACCCGGCGGGCGCGCTTGGCGTAATCATGGTCA
TAGCTGTTTCCTGTGTGAAATTGTTATCCGCTCACAATTCCACACAACATACGAGCCGGAAGCATAAAGT
GTAAAGCCTGGGGTGCCTAATGAGTGAGCTAACTCACATTAATTGCGTTGCGCTCACTGCCCGCTTTCCA
GTCGGGAAACCTGTCGTGCCAGCTGCATTAATGAATCGGCCAACGCGCGGGGAGAGGCGGTTTGCGTATT
GGGCGCTCTTCCGCTTCCTCGCTCACTGACTCGCTGCGCTCGGTCGTTCGGCTGCGGCGAGCGGTATCAG
CTCACTCAAAGGCGGTAATACGGTTATCCACAGAATCAGGGGATAACGCAGGAAAGAACATGTGAGCAAA
AGGCCAGCAAAAGGCCAGGAACCGTAAAAAGGCCGCGTTGCTGGCGTTTTTCCATAGGCTCCGCCCCCCT
GACGAGCATCACAAAAATCGACGCTCAAGTCAGAGGTGGCGAAACCCGACAGGACTATAAAGATACCAGG
CGTTTCCCCCTGGAAGCTCCCTCGTGCGCTCTCCTGTTCCGACCCTGCCGCTTACCGGATACCTGTCCGC
CTTTCTCCCTTCGGGAAGCGTGGCGCTTTCTCATAGCTCACGCTGTAGGTATCTCAGTTCGGTGTAGGTC
GTTCGCTCCAAGCTGGGCTGTGTGCACGAACCCCCCGTTCAGCCCGACCGCTGCGCCTTATCCGGTAACT
ATCGTCTTGAGTCCAACCCGGTAAGACACGACTTATCGCCACTGGCAGCAGCCACTGGTAACAGGATTAG
CAGAGCGAGGTATGTAGGCGGTGCTACAGAGTTCTTGAAGTGGTGGCCTAACTACGGCTACACTAGAAGA
ACAGTATTTGGTATCTGCGCTCTGCTGAAGCCAGTTACCTTCGGAAAAAGAGTTGGTAGCTCTTGATCCG
GCAAACAAACCACCGCTGGTAGCGGTGGTTTTTTTGTTTGCAAGCAGCAGATTACGCGCAGAAAAAAAGG
ATCTCAAGAAGATCCTTTGATCTTTTCTACGGGGTCTGACGCTCAGTGGAACGAAAACTCACGTTAAGGG
ATTTTGGTCATGAGATTATCAAAAAGGATCTTCACCTAGATCCTTTTAAATTAAAAATGAAGTTTTAAAT
CAATCTAAAGTATATATGAGTAAACTTGGTCTGACAGTTACCAATGCTTAATCAGTGAGGCACCTATCTC
AGCGATCTGTCTATTTCGTTCATCCATAGTTGCCTGACTCCCCGTCGTGTAGATAACTACGATACGGGAG
GGCTTACCATCTGGCCCCAGTGCTGCAATGATACCGCGAGATCCACGCTCACCGGCTCCAGATTTATCAG
CAATAAACCAGCCAGCCGGAAGGGCCGAGCGCAGAAGTGGTCCTGCAACTTTATCCGCCTCCATCCAGTC
TATTAATTGTTGCCGGGAAGCTAGAGTAAGTAGTTCGCCAGTTAATAGTTTGCGCAACGTTGTTGCCATT
GCTACAGGCATCGTGGTGTCACGCTCGTCGTTTGGTATGGCTTCATTCAGCTCCGGTTCCCAACGATCAA
GGCGAGTTACATGATCCCCCATGTTGTGCAAAAAAGCGGTTAGCTCCTTCGGTCCTCCGATCGTTGTCAG
AAGTAAGTTGGCCGCAGTGTTATCACTCATGGTTATGGCAGCACTGCATAATTCTCTTACTGTCATGCCA
TCCGTAAGATGCTTTTCTGTGACTGGTGAGTACTCAACCAAGTCATTCTGAGAATAGTGTATGCGGCGAC
CGAGTTGCTCTTGCCCGGCGTCAATACGGGATAATACCGCGCCACATAGCAGAACTTTAAAAGTGCTCAT
CATTGGAAAACGTTCTTCGGGGCGAAAACTCTCAAGGATCTTACCGCTGTTGAGATCCAGTTCGATGTAA
CCCACTCGTGCACCCAACTGATCTTCAGCATCTTTTACTTTCACCAGCGTTTCTGGGTGAGCAAAAACAG
GAAGGCAAAATGCCGCAAAAAAGGGAATAAGGGCGACACGGAAATGTTGAATACTCATACTCTTCCTTTT
TCAATATTATTGAAGCATTTATCAGGGTTATTGTCTCATGAGCGGATACATATTTGAATGTATTTAGAAA
AATAAACAAATAGGGGTTCCGCGCACATTTCCCCGAAAAGTGCCACCTAAATTGTAAGCGTTAATATTTT
GTTAAAATTCGCGTTAAATTTTTGTTAAATCAGCTCATTTTTTAACCAATAGGCCGAAATCGGCAAAATC
CCTTATAAATCAAAAGAATAGACCGAGATAGGGT
[37 nt withheld, positions 3115-3151]
AAAGAACGTGGACTCCAACGTCAAAGG
[49 nt withheld, positions 3179-3227]
T
[91 nt withheld, positions 3229-3319]
G
[124 nt withheld, positions 3321-3444]
CCCATTCGCCATTCAGGCTGCGCAACTGTTGGGAAGGGCGATCGGTGCGGGCCTCTTCGCTATTACGCCA
GCTGGCGAAAGGGGGATGTGCTGCAAGGCGATTAAGTTGGGTAACGCCAGGGTTTTCCCAGTCACGACGT
TGTAAAACGACGGCCAGTGAGCGCGCCTCGTTCATTCACGTTTTTGAACCCGTGGAGGACGGGCAGACTC
GCGGTGCAAATGTGTTTTACAGCGTGATGGAGCAGATGAAGATGCTCGACACGCTGCAGAACACGCAGCT
AGA
Features (pLannotate 1.2.2; 13 found; start..end, strand, type, name):
     84..102     +  promoter       T7 promoter: promoter for bacteriophage T7 RNA polymerase
    111..129     +  promoter       U6 promoter (fragment): RNA polymerase III promoter for human U6 snRNA
    356..823     +  CDS            B (fragment): PORTL_LAMBD - Experimental evidence at protein level: Swiss-Prot protein existence level 1. Forms the portal vertex of the capsid (PubMed:6228056, PubMed:6232391). This portal plays critical roles in head assembly, genome packaging, neck/tail attachment, and genome ejection (Probable). The portal protein multimerizes as a single ring-shaped homododecamer arranged around a central channel (PubMed:6232391). Binds to the terminase subunits to form the packaging machine (PubMed:7799432). From Escherichia phage lambda (Bacteriophage lambda).
    861..877     -  protein_bind   lac operator: The lac repressor binds to the lac operator to inhibit transcription in E. coli. This inhibition can be relieved by adding lactose or isopropyl-β-D-thiogalactopyranoside (IPTG). lac repressor encoded by lacI
    885..915     -  promoter       lac promoter: promoter for the E. coli lac operon
    930..951     -  protein_bind   CAP binding site: CAP binding activates transcription in the presence of cAMP. E. coli catabolite activator protein
    964..1056    -  CDS            lacI (fragment): lac repressor; lacI; The lac repressor binds to the lac operator to inhibit transcription in E. coli. This inhibition can be relieved by adding lactose or isopropyl-β-D-thiogalactopyranoside (IPTG).
   1239..1827    -  rep_origin     ori: high-copy-number ColE1/pMB1/pBR322/pUC origin of replication
   1998..2858    -  CDS            AmpR: β-lactamase; bla; confers resistance to ampicillin, carbenicillin, and related antibiotics
   2859..2963    -  promoter       AmpR promoter: bla
   3016..3444    -  rep_origin     f1 ori (sequence partly withheld): f1 bacteriophage origin of replication; arrow indicates direction of (+) strand synthesis
   3449..3604    -  CDS            lacZα (fragment): LacZα fragment of β-galactosidase; lacZ fragment
   3606..3725    +  CDS            B (fragment): PORTL_LAMBD - Experimental evidence at protein level: Swiss-Prot protein existence level 1. Forms the portal vertex of the capsid (PubMed:6228056, PubMed:6232391). This portal plays critical roles in head assembly, genome packaging, neck/tail attachment, and genome ejection (Probable). The portal protein multimerizes as a single ring-shaped homododecamer arranged around a central channel (PubMed:6232391). Binds to the terminase subunits to form the packaging machine (PubMed:7799432). From Escherichia phage lambda (Bacteriophage lambda).
