[The description below was written by a language model from this plasmid's Addgene catalogue record and pLannotate feature annotations shown in this document.]
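Description:
P023-mPB-synHEK3-BsaI is an empty piggyBac transposon backbone, catalogued as a synthetic biology vector, into which a synthetic "DNA Tape" array based on the HEK3 locus target sequence can be assembled by Golden Gate cloning. The name indicates that BsaI, a type IIS enzyme, is the cloning enzyme. DNA Tape refers to a tandem array of prime-editing target sites that accumulates sequential insertions, so that cellular events such as signalling or cis-regulatory element activity are written into DNA. Placing it in a piggyBac vector lets the tape be integrated into the genome of mammalian cells when a piggyBac transposase is co-delivered. No insert is recorded, consistent with its empty-backbone status.

The sequenced record is about 3.7 kb, somewhat larger than the listed backbone size of 3.3 kb. In bacteria the plasmid is maintained at high copy by a ColE1/pUC-type origin and selected with ampicillin through the AmpR (β-lactamase) gene and its own promoter. An f1 origin is also present, along with pUC/pBluescript-style remnants: lac promoter, lac operator, CAP binding site, and fragments of lacZα and lacI. The automated annotation does not mark the piggyBac terminal repeats, the HEK3-derived sequence or the BsaI sites, so their positions cannot be given from this table. It does find a T7 promoter, a very short match to the U6 promoter, and two fragments matching the bacteriophage lambda portal protein gene B. The latter are probably non-functional filler or stuffer DNA rather than an expressed product, though the record does not state their role. No mammalian promoter, reporter or mammalian selection marker is annotated.
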