Addgene plasmid #239975: P023-mPB-synHEK3-BsaI
Purpose: (Empty Backbone) PiggyBac plasmid for synthetic DNA Tape (HEK3 locus)
Depositing lab: Jay Shendure. Depositing organization: University of Washington. Publication: Symbolic recording of signalling and cis-regulatory element activity to DNA. Chen W, Choi J, Li X, Nathans JF, Martin B, Yang W, Hamazaki N, Qiu C, Lalanne JB, Regalado S, Kim H, Agarwal V, Nichols E, Leith A, Lee C, Shendure J. Nature. 2024 Aug;632(8027):1073-1081. doi: 10.1038/s41586-024-07706-4. Epub 2024 Jul 17. PubMed 39020177.
Backbone
  Vector backbone: PiggyBac
  Backbone size (bp): 3300
  Vector type: Synthetic Biology
Growth in bacteria
  Bacterial resistance: Ampicillin, 100 μg/mL
  Growth temperature: 30°C
  Growth strain: NEB Stable
  Copy number: High Copy
Gene/Insert
  Cloning method: Golden Gate
Terms and licenses: Academic/Nonprofit Terms; Industry Terms: Not Available to Industry
How to cite: P023-mPB-synHEK3-BsaI was a gift from Jay Shendure (Addgene plasmid # 239975 ; http://n2t.net/addgene:239975 ; RRID:Addgene_239975)
